Addgene plasmid #239054: pBAD-ApplePy1Highest
Purpose: Bacterial expression of highest affinity red fluorescent pyruvate biosensor ApplePy1Highest
Depositing lab: Robert Campbell. Depositing organization: The University of Tokyo. Publication: High-performance genetically-encoded green and red fluorescent biosensors for pyruvate. Imai S, Hario S, Suerte C, Yamaguchi I, Sakoi K, Terai T, Takahashi-Yamashiro K, Campbell RE. bioRxiv 2025.04.17.649293 10.1101/2025.04.17.649293.
Backbone
  Vector backbone: pBAD
  Vector type: Bacterial Expression
Growth in bacteria
  Bacterial resistance: Ampicillin, 100 μg/mL
  Growth temperature: 37°C
  Growth strain: DH5alpha
  Copy number: High Copy
Gene/Insert
  Gene/Insert name: ApplePy1Highest
  Species: Synthetic
  Insert size (bp): 1272
  Cloning method: Restriction Enzyme; 5′ cloning site XhoI (not destroyed); 3′ cloning site HindIII (not destroyed)
Terms and licenses: Academic/Nonprofit Terms; Industry Terms: Not Available to Industry
Depositor comments: Please visit ttps://doi.org/10.1101/2025.04.17.649293 for bioRxiv preprint.
How to cite: pBAD-ApplePy1Highest was a gift from Robert Campbell (Addgene plasmid # 239054 ; http://n2t.net/addgene:239054 ; RRID:Addgene_239054)
