[The description below was written by a language model from this plasmid's Addgene catalogue record and pLannotate feature annotations shown in this document.]
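Description:
pBAD-ApplePy1Highest is a bacterial expression plasmid built on the pBAD backbone for arabinose-inducible production of ApplePy1Highest, described as the highest-affinity variant of a red fluorescent, genetically encoded pyruvate biosensor. It is propagated in E. coli through a ColE1/pMB1-type origin (recorded as high copy) and selected with ampicillin via the β-lactamase gene and its own promoter. The backbone also retains the pBR322 bom region, and the annotation picks up only short fragments of rop and of an RSF-type origin, which are probably backbone remnants or partial similarity matches rather than functional elements.

Expression is driven by the araBAD promoter, with the divergently transcribed araC regulator present on the same plasmid, so that transcription is held off without L-arabinose and switched on when it is added. Upstream of the insert lies an N-terminal leader annotated as a fragment of a His-containing composite tag, the T7 gene 10 leader that promotes efficient translation, and the Xpress epitope with its enterokinase cleavage site, which together would support detection and purification of the protein. The synthetic 1272 bp insert, cloned between XhoI and HindIII, has an insertion-type sensor layout. Two segments matching the E. coli pyruvate-responsive transcriptional repressor PdhR flank a red fluorescent protein module. The software matches this module to the fluorescent portion of HyPerRed, which most likely reflects a related circularly permuted red fluorescent domain and not any peroxide-sensing function. Pyruvate binding to the PdhR domain presumably alters the fluorescence of the inserted protein. The rrnB T1 and T2 terminators follow the coding region. The small 5S rRNA and uidB hits there appear to be part of, or incidental matches within, the terminator region. The plasmid is suited to producing the sensor in bacteria for purification and in vitro characterisation.
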