Features (pLannotate 1.2.2; 19 found; start..end, strand, type, name):
      1..57      +  rep_origin     RSF ori (fragment): Plasmids containing the RSF 1030 origin of replication can be propagated in E. coli cells that contain additional plasmids with compatible origins.
     62..202     -  misc_feature   bom: basis of mobility region from pBR322
    304..344     -  CDS            rop (fragment): Rop protein, which maintains plasmids at low copy number; rop
    466..1344    -  CDS            araC: L-arabinose regulatory protein; araC
   1371..1655    +  promoter       araBAD promoter: araBAD; promoter of the L-arabinose operon of E. coli; the araC regulatory gene is transcribed in the opposite direction (Guzman et al., 1995)
   1701..1721    +  CDS            capTEV™ (fragment): composite tag for in vivo biotinylation, TEV protease cleavage, and 6xHis tagging
   1722..1754    +  CDS            T7 tag (gene 10 leader): leader peptide from bacteriophage T7 gene 10 promotes efficient translation in E. coli
   1758..1781    +  CDS            Xpress™ tag: Xpress™ epitope tag, including an enterokinase recognition and cleavage site
   1791..2135    +  CDS            pdhR (fragment): PDHR_ECOLI - Also known as aceC, genA, yacB. Experimental evidence at protein level: Swiss-Prot protein existence level 1. Transcriptional repressor for the pyruvate dehydrogenase complex genes aceEF and lpd. From Escherichia coli (strain K12).
   2144..2867    +  CDS            HyPerRed (fragment): red fluorescent genetically encoded indicator for H2O2 ()
   2877..3068    +  CDS            pdhR (fragment): PDHR_ECOLI - Also known as aceC, genA, yacB. Experimental evidence at protein level: Swiss-Prot protein existence level 1. Transcriptional repressor for the pyruvate dehydrogenase complex genes aceEF and lpd. From Escherichia coli (strain K12).
   3161..3276    +  ncRNA          5S rRNA: Accession: RF00001 - 5S ribosomal RNA
   3280..3303    +  terminator     rrnB T1 terminator (fragment): transcription terminator T1 from the E. coli rrnB gene
   3304..3366    +  CDS            uidB (fragment): UIDB2_ECOLI - Also known as gusB, uidP. Experimental evidence at protein level: Swiss-Prot protein existence level 1. Responsible for the transport of glucuronide into the cell energized by the proton motive force (probably by symport). Import is enhanced by UidC (GusC, AC Q47706). From Escherichia coli (strain K12).
   3383..3469    +  terminator     rrnB T1 terminator: Escherichia coli rrnB; transcription terminator T1 from the E. coli rrnB gene
   3561..3588    +  terminator     rrnB T2 terminator: transcription terminator T2 from the E. coli rrnB gene
   3607..3698    +  promoter       AmpR promoter: bla
   3699..4559    +  CDS            AmpR: β-lactamase; bla; confers resistance to ampicillin, carbenicillin, and related antibiotics
   4730..5318    +  rep_origin     ori: high-copy-number ColE1/pMB1/pBR322/pUC origin of replication
>Addgene plasmid #239054 | pBAD-ApplePy1Highest | addgene full sequence | sequence record 476990 | Addgene NGS Result
CCGCTCGCCGCAGCCGAACGACCGAGCGCAGCGAGTCAGTGAGCGAGGAAGCGGAAGAGCGCCTGATGCG
GTATTTTCTCCTTACGCATCTGTGCGGTATTTCACACCGCATATGGTGCACTCTCAGTACAATCTGCTCT
GATGCCGCATAGTTAAGCCAGTATACACTCCGCTATCGCTACGTGACTGGGTCATGGCTGCGCCCCGACA
CCCGCCAACACCCGCTGACGCGCCCTGACGGGCTTGTCTGCTCCCGGCATCCGCTTACAGACAAGCTGTG
ACCGTCTCCGGGAGCTGCATGTGTCAGAGGTTTTCACCGTCATCACCGAAACGCGCGAGGCAGCAGATCA
ATTCGCGCGCGAAGGCGAAGCGGCATGCATAATGTGCCTGTCAAATGGACGAAGCAGGGATTCTGCAAAC
CCTATGCTACTCCGTCAAGCCGTCAATTGTCTGATTCGTTACCAATTATGACAACTTGACGGCTACATCA
TTCACTTTTTCTTCACAACCGGCACGGAACTCGCTCGGGCTGGCCCCGGTGCATTTTTTAAATACCCGCG
AGAAATAGAGTTGATCGTCAAAACCAACATTGCGACCGACGGTGGCGATAGGCATCCGGGTGGTGCTCAA
AAGCAGCTTCGCCTGGCTGATACGTTGGTCCTCGCGCCAGCTTAAGACGCTAATCCCTAACTGCTGGCGG
AAAAGATGTGACAGACGCGACGGCGACAAGCAAACATGCTGTGCGACGCTGGCGATATCAAAATTGCTGT
CTGCCAGGTGATCGCTGATGTACTGACAAGCCTCGCGTACCCGATTATCCATCGGTGGATGGAGCGACTC
GTTAATCGCTTCCATGCGCCGCAGTAACAATTGCTCAAGCAGATTTATCGCCAGCAGCTCCGAATAGCGC
CCTTCCCCTTGCCCGGCGTTAATGATTTGCCCAAACAGGTCGCTGAAATGCGGCTGGTGCGCTTCATCCG
GGCGAAAGAACCCCGTATTGGCAAATATTGACGGCCAGTTAAGCCATTCATGCCAGTAGGCGCGCGGACG
AAAGTAAACCCACTGGTGATACCATTCGCGAGCCTCCGGATGACGACCGTAGTGATGAATCTCTCCTGGC
GGGAACAGCAAAATATCACCCGGTCGGCAAACAAATTCTCGTCCCTGATTTTTCACCACCCCCTGACCGC
GAATGGTGAGATTGAGAATATAACCTTTCATTCCCAGCGGTCGGTCGATAAAAAAATCGAGATAACCGTT
GGCCTCAATCGGCGTTAAACCCGCCACCAGATGGGCATTAAACGAGTATCCCGGCAGCAGGGGATCATTT
TGCGCTTCAGCCATACTTTTCATACTCCCGCCATTCAGAGAAGAAACCAATTGTCCATATTGCATCAGAC
ATTGCCGTCACTGCGTCTTTTACTGGCTCTTCTCGCTAACCAAACCGGTAACCCCGCTTATTAAAAGCAT
TCTGTAACAAAGCGGGACCAAAGCCATGACAAAAACGCGTAACAAAAGTGTCTATAATCACGGCAGAAAA
GTCCACATTGATTATTTGCACGGCGTCACACTTTGCTATGCCATAGCATTTTTATCCATAAGATTAGCGG
ATCCTACCTGACGCTTTTTATCGCAACTCTCTACTGTTTCTCCATACCCGTTTTTTGGGCTAACAGGAGG
AATTAACCATGGGGGGTTCTCATCATCATCATCATCATGGTATGGCTAGCATGACTGGTGGACAGCAAAT
GGGTCGGGATCTGTACGACGATGACGATAAGGATCCGAGCTCGAGAATGGTGCAATCTTTCTCTGATCCG
CTGCTAGAACTGCTTTCCGATCACCCGGAATCCCAATATGACTTGCTCGAAACGCGCCATGCGCTGGAAG
GGATCGCAGCATATTACGCTGCCTTGTGCAGCTCAGATGAAGAGAAAGAGAGGATCAGAGAGTTGCATCA
TGCGATTGGGCTTGCCCAACAAAGTGGTGATCTCGATGCCGAAAGTAACGCTGTACTTCAGTATCAAATC
GCGGTGACCGAGGCAGCGCACAATGTGGTCCTTTTGCACTTGCTGAGATATATGGAGCCTATGCTCGCAC
AGAATATCCGACATAACTTTGAGCTGCTGTACTCTGGTACGGTGGTTTCCGAGCGGATGTTCCCCGAGGA
CGGCGCCCTGAAGAGCGAGGTCAAGAAGGGGCTGAGGCTGAAGGACGGCGGCCACTACGCCGTGGAGGTC
AAGACCACCTACAAGGCCAAGAAGCCCGTGCCCCTGCCCGGCGCCTACATCGTCGACATCATGTTGGACA
TCGTGTCCCACAACGAGGACTACACTATCGTGGAACAGTTCGAACGCGCCGAGGGCCGCCACCCCACCGG
CGGCCTGGACGAGCAGTTCAAGGGAGGTACAGGCGGGAGTCTGGTAAGCAAGGGCGAGGAGGATGACATG
GCCATCGTCAAGGAGTTCATGCGCTTCAAGGTGCACATGGAGGGCTCCGTTAACGGCCACGAGTTCGAGA
TCGAAGGCGAGGGCGAGGGCCGCCCCTACGAGGCCTTTCAGACTGCTAAGCTGAAGGTGACCAAGGGTGG
CCCCCTGCCCTTCGCCTGGGACATCTTATCCCCTCAGTTCATGTACGGCTCCAAGGCCTACATTAAGCAC
CCAGCCGACATCCCCGACTACTTCAAGCTGTCCTTCCCCGAGGGCTTCAGCTGGGAGCGCGTGATGTACT
TCGAGGACGGCGGCATTATTCACGTTAACCAGGACTCCTCCCTGCAGGACGGCGTATTTATCTACAAGGT
GAAGCTGCGCGGCACCAACTTCCCCCTCGACGGCCCCGTAATGCAGATGAAGACCATGGGCTGGGAGTCG
GGTTGGCGACGAGAGATGCTGCCGCTCGTGGCCTCCCATCGCACTCGCATATTTGAAGCTATTATGGCAG
GAAAACCGGAGGAAGCCAGGGAAGCGTCACATAGACACTTGGCCTTTATTAAGGAAATCCTGCTGGACCG
GTCAAGGGGGGAATCACGCCGCGAACTCTCATTGAGAAGGCTGGAGCAAAGAGAGAATTGAAAGCTTGGC
TGTTTTGGCGGATGAGAGAAGATTTTCAGCCTGATACAGATTAAATCAGAACGCAGAAGCGGTCTGATAA
AACAGAATTTGCCTGGCGGCAGTAGCGCGGTGGTCCCACCTGACCCCATGCCGAACTCAGAAGTGAAACG
CCGTAGCGCCGATGGTAGTGTGGGGTCTCCCCATGCGAGAGTAGGGAACTGCCAGGCATCAAATAAAACG
AAAGGCTCAGTCGCTGGGAACCTGCGGTTATCTGCTGTTCTTCTGGGTTTCCGTCTGGTCACTGCCGGTG
GCGTTGGGGAACTGCCAGGCATCAAATAAAACGAAAGGCTCAGTCGAAAGACTGGGCCTTTCGTTTTATC
TGTTGTTTGTCGGTGAACGCTCTCCTGAGTAGGACAAATCCGCCGGGAGCGGATTTGAACGTTGCGAAGC
AACGGCCCGGAGGGTGGCGGGCAGGACGCCCGCCATAAACTGCCAGGCATCAAATTAAGCAGAAGGCCAT
CCTGACGGATGGCCTTTTTGCGTTTCTACAAACTCTTTTGTTTATTTTTCTAAATACATTCAAATATGTA
TCCGCTCATGAGACAATAACCCTGATAAATGCTTCAATAATATTGAAAAAGGAAGAGTATGAGTATTCAA
CATTTCCGTGTCGCCCTTATTCCCTTTTTTGCGGCATTTTGCCTTCCTGTTTTTGCTCACCCAGAAACGC
TGGTGAAAGTAAAAGATGCTGAAGATCAGTTGGGTGCACGAGTGGGTTACATCGAACTGGATCTCAACAG
CGGTAAGATCCTTGAGAGTTTTCGCCCCGAAGAACGTTTTCCAATGATGAGCACTTTTAAAGTTCTGCTA
TGTGGCGCGGTATTATCCCGTGTTGACGCCGGGCAAGAGCAACTCGGTCGCCGCATACACTATTCTCAGA
ATGACTTGGTTGAGTACTCACCAGTCACAGAAAAGCATCTTACGGATGGCATGACAGTAAGAGAATTATG
CAGTGCTGCCATAACCATGAGTGATAACACTGCGGCCAACTTACTTCTGACAACGATCGGAGGACCGAAG
GAGCTAACCGCTTTTTTGCACAACATGGGGGATCATGTAACTCGCCTTGATCGTTGGGAACCGGAGCTGA
ATGAAGCCATACCAAACGACGAGCGTGACACCACGATGCCTGTAGCAATGGCAACAACGTTGCGCAAACT
ATTAACTGGCGAACTACTTACTCTAGCTTCCCGGCAACAATTAATAGACTGGATGGAGGCGGATAAAGTT
GCAGGACCACTTCTGCGCTCGGCCCTTCCGGCTGGCTGGTTTATTGCTGATAAATCTGGAGCCGGTGAGC
GTGGGTCTCGCGGTATCATTGCAGCACTGGGGCCAGATGGTAAGCCCTCCCGTATCGTAGTTATCTACAC
GACGGGGAGTCAGGCAACTATGGATGAACGAAATAGACAGATCGCTGAGATAGGTGCCTCACTGATTAAG
CATTGGTAACTGTCAGACCAAGTTTACTCATATATACTTTAGATTGATTTAAAACTTCATTTTTAATTTA
AAAGGATCTAGGTGAAGATCCTTTTTGATAATCTCATGACCAAAATCCCTTAACGTGAGTTTTCGTTCCA
CTGAGCGTCAGACCCCGTAGAAAAGATCAAAGGATCTTCTTGAGATCCTTTTTTTCTGCGCGTAATCTGC
TGCTTGCAAACAAAACAACCACCGCTACCAGCGGTGGTTTGTTTGCCGGATCAAGAGCTACCAACTCTTT
TTCCGAAGGTAACTGGCTTCAGCAGAGCGCAGATACCAAATACTGTCCTTCTAGTGTAGCCGTAGTTAGG
CCACCACTTCAAGAACTCTGTAGCACCGCCTACATACCTCGCTCTGCTAATCCTGTTACCAGTGGCTGCT
GCCAGTGGCGATAAGTCGTGTCTTACCGGGTTGGACTCAAGACGATAGTTACCGGATAAGGCGCAGCGGT
CGGGCTGAACGGGGGGTTCGTGCACACAGCCCAGCTTGGAGCGAACGACCTACACCGAACTGAGATACCT
ACAGCGTGAGCTATGAGAAAGCGCCACGCTTCCCGAAGGGAGAAAGGCGGACAGGTATCCGGTAAGCGGC
AGGGTCGGAACAGGAGAGCGCACGAGGGAGCTTCCAGGGGGAAACGCCTGGTATCTTTATAGTCCTGTCG
GGTTTCGCCACCTCTGACTTGAGCGTCGATTTTTGTGATGCTCGTCAGGGGGGCGGAGCCTATGGAAAAA
CGCCAGCAACGCGGCCTTTTTACGGTTCCTGGCCTTTTGCTGGCCTTTTGCTCACATGTTCTTTCCTGCG
TTATCCCCTGATTCTGTGGATAACCGTATTACCGCCTTTGAGTGAGCTGATA
